Addgene plasmid #49816: hSRAP.TWIN1.a13-87
Purpose: expression plasmid for SRAP(13-87) in pTWIN1 vector
Depositing lab: Thomas Cech. Depositing organization: University of Colorado, Boulder. Publication: Structure and function of steroid receptor RNA activator protein, the proposed partner of SRA noncoding RNA. McKay DB, Xi L, Barthel KK, Cech TR. J Mol Biol. 2014 Apr 17;426(8):1766-85. doi: 10.1016/j.jmb.2014.01.006. Epub 2014 Jan 30. PubMed 24486609.
Backbone
  Vector backbone: pTWIN1
  Backbone manufacturer: New England Biolabs
  Backbone size w/o insert (bp): 7375
  Total vector size (bp): 6880
  Modifications to backbone: cloning deleted fragment of original vector
  Vector type: Bacterial Expression
Growth in bacteria
  Bacterial resistance: Ampicillin, 100 μg/mL
  Growth temperature: 37°C
  Growth strain: XL10 Gold
  Growth instructions: BL21(DE3) should be used for protein expression.
  Copy number: Unknown
Gene/Insert
  Gene/Insert name: steroid receptor RNA activator protein aa 13-87 (alt name: SRAP)
  Species: H. sapiens (human)
  Insert size (bp): 225
  Mutation: wildtype codon-optimized for E. coli expression
  Entrez Gene: SRA1 (a.k.a. SRA, SRAP, STRAA1, pp7684)
  Promoter: T7
  Tag / fusion protein: intein & chitin binding domain (C terminal on backbone)
  Cloning method: Restriction Enzyme; 5′ cloning site NdeI (not destroyed); 3′ cloning site SpeI (not destroyed)
  Sequencing primers: 5′ T7 promoter; 3′ none
Terms and licenses: Academic/Nonprofit Terms; Industry Terms: Not Available to Industry
How to cite: hSRAP.TWIN1.a13-87 was a gift from Thomas Cech (Addgene plasmid # 49816 ; http://n2t.net/addgene:49816 ; RRID:Addgene_49816)
