[The description below was written by a language model from this plasmid's Addgene catalogue record and pLannotate feature annotations shown in this document.]
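Description:
hSRAP.TWIN1.a13-87 is a bacterial expression plasmid built on the pTWIN1 intein-fusion vector and carrying a fragment of human steroid receptor RNA activator protein (SRAP, the protein product of SRA1) spanning residues 13–87. The 225 bp insert has the wild-type amino-acid sequence but is codon-optimized for E. coli. It was cloned between NdeI and SpeI sites, both of which are retained. This cloning removed a segment of the original vector, so the finished 6,880 bp plasmid is smaller than the empty backbone. The plasmid is maintained through a ColE1/pMB1-type origin accompanied by rop and a bom fragment, and it is selected with ampicillin via the bla gene. An M13 phage origin is also present, along with nonfunctional remnants of a tetracycline resistance gene and mbeC.

Expression is driven by a T7 promoter followed by a lac operator and the T7 gene 10 ribosome binding site. A plasmid-borne lacI gene supplies the repressor, so transcription is IPTG-inducible in a host that provides T7 RNA polymerase, such as a DE3 lysogen. Five tandem rrnB T1 terminators upstream of the promoter insulate the cassette from read-through transcription, and a T7 terminator closes it. The SRAP fragment is fused at its C terminus to the Mxe GyrA intein and then to the Bacillus circulans chitin binding domain. This arrangement lets the fusion be captured on chitin resin, after which thiol-induced cleavage at the intein's N-terminal junction releases the SRAP fragment without the affinity tag. The construct is intended for producing recombinant SRAP(13–87), and the associated work concerns the structure and function of the protein.
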