Features (pLannotate 1.2.2; 25 found; start..end, strand, type, name):
     35..139     +  promoter       AmpR promoter: bla
    140..1000    +  CDS            AmpR: β-lactamase; bla; confers resistance to ampicillin, carbenicillin, and related antibiotics
   1042..1555    -  rep_origin     M13 ori (sequence partly withheld): M13 bacteriophage origin of replication; arrow indicates direction of (+) strand synthesis
   1666..2254    +  rep_origin     ori: high-copy-number ColE1/pMB1/pBR322/pUC origin of replication
   2431..2521    -  misc_feature   bom (fragment): basis of mobility region from pBR322
   2623..2814    -  CDS            rop: Rop protein, which maintains plasmids at low copy number; rop
   2855..2965    +  CDS            mbeC (fragment): MBEC_ECOLX - Experimental evidence at protein level: Swiss-Prot protein existence level 1. Required for efficient mobilization of ColE1 plasmid and is thus essential to promote the specific transfer of the plasmid during conjugation. Probably functions by inducing DNA bending, helping the MbeA relaxase to melt the DNA around the nic site and cleave the phosphodiester bond. Binds specifically double-stranded DNA (dsDNA) containing the ColE1 oriT but does not recognize the inverted repeat (IR). From Escherichia coli.
   3000..3322    -  CDS            TcR (fragment): tetracycline efflux protein; tet; confers resistance to tetracycline
   3337..3358    -  protein_bind   CAP binding site: CAP binding activates transcription in the presence of cAMP. E. coli catabolite activator protein
   3371..4453    -  CDS            lacI: lac repressor; lacI; The lac repressor binds to the lac operator to inhibit transcription in E. coli. This inhibition can be relieved by adding lactose or isopropyl-β-D-thiogalactopyranoside (IPTG).
   4454..4531    -  promoter       lacI promoter: lacI
   4539..4632    -  CDS            TcR (fragment): tetracycline efflux protein; tet; confers resistance to tetracycline
   4684..4770    +  terminator     rrnB T1 terminator: Escherichia coli rrnB; transcription terminator T1 from the E. coli rrnB gene
   4867..4953    +  terminator     rrnB T1 terminator: Escherichia coli rrnB; transcription terminator T1 from the E. coli rrnB gene
   5050..5136    +  terminator     rrnB T1 terminator: Escherichia coli rrnB; transcription terminator T1 from the E. coli rrnB gene
   5233..5319    +  terminator     rrnB T1 terminator: Escherichia coli rrnB; transcription terminator T1 from the E. coli rrnB gene
   5416..5502    +  terminator     rrnB T1 terminator: Escherichia coli rrnB; transcription terminator T1 from the E. coli rrnB gene
   5637..5655    +  promoter       T7 promoter: promoter for bacteriophage T7 RNA polymerase
   5656..5680    +  protein_bind   lac operator: The lac repressor binds to the lac operator to inhibit transcription in E. coli. This inhibition can be relieved by adding lactose or isopropyl-β-D-thiogalactopyranoside (IPTG). lac repressor encoded by lacI
   5695..5717    +  RBS            RBS: efficient ribosome binding site from bacteriophage T7 gene 10 (Olins and Rangwala, 1989)
   5710..5940    +  CDS            SRA1 (fragment): SRA1_HUMAN - Experimental evidence at protein level: Swiss-Prot protein existence level 1. Functional RNA which acts as a transcriptional coactivator that selectively enhances steroid receptor-mediated transactivation ligand-independently through a mechanism involving the modulating N- terminal domain (AF-1) of steroid receptors. Also mediates transcriptional coactivation of steroid receptors ligand-dependently through the steroid-binding domain (AF-2). Enhances cellular proliferation and differentiation and promotes apoptosis in vivo. May play a role in tumorigenesis. From Homo sapiens (Human
   5950..6543    +  CDS            Mxe GyrA intein: modified GyrA intein (Southworth et al., 1999); Mycobacterium xenopi gyrA; N-terminal cleavage of this intein can be induced by thiols.
   6574..6729    +  CDS            CBD: chitin binding domain from chitinase A1 (Watanabe et al., 1994); Bacillus circulans chiA
   6751..6800    +  CDS            SET1 (fragment): solubility-enhancement tag derived from T7 phage gene 10B
   6808..6855    +  terminator     T7 terminator: transcription terminator for bacteriophage T7 RNA polymerase
>Addgene plasmid #49816 | hSRAP.TWIN1.a13-87 | depositor full sequence | sequence record 74336 | hSRAP.TWIN1.a13-87 sequence 6880 bps
AACTACGTCAGGTGGCACTTTTCGGGGAAATGTGCGCGGAACCCCTATTTGTTTATTTTTCTAAATACAT
TCAAATATGTATCCGCTCATGAGACAATAACCCTGATAAATGCTTCAATAATATTGAAAAAGGAAGAGTA
TGAGTATTCAACATTTCCGTGTCGCCCTTATTCCCTTTTTTGCGGCATTTTGCCTTCCTGTTTTTGCTCA
CCCAGAAACGCTGGTGAAAGTAAAAGATGCTGAAGATCAGTTGGGTGCACGAGTGGGTTACATCGAACTG
GATCTCAACAGCGGTAAGATCCTTGAGAGTTTTCGCCCCGAAGAACGTTCTCCAATGATGAGCACTTTTA
AAGTTCTGCTATGTGGCGCGGTATTATCCCGTGTTGACGCCGGGCAAGAGCAACTCGGTCGCCGCATACA
CTATTCTCAGAATGACTTGGTTGAGTACTCACCAGTCACAGAAAAGCATCTTACGGATGGCATGACAGTA
AGAGAATTATGCAGTGCTGCCATAACCATGAGTGATAACACTGCGGCCAACTTACTTCTGACAACGATCG
GAGGACCGAAGGAGCTAACCGCTTTTTTGCACAACATGGGGGATCATGTAACTCGCCTTGATCGTTGGGA
ACCGGAGCTGAATGAAGCCATACCAAACGACGAGCGTGACACCACGATGCCTGTAGCAATGGCAACAACG
TTGCGCAAACTATTAACTGGCGAACTACTTACTCTAGCTTCCCGGCAACAATTAATAGACTGGATGGAGG
CGGATAAAGTTGCAGGACCACTTCTGCGCTCGGCCCTTCCGGCTGGCTGGTTTATTGCTGATAAATCTGG
AGCCGGTGAGCGTGGGTCTCGCGGTATCATTGCAGCACTGGGGCCAGATGGTAAGCCCTCCCGTATCGTA
GTTATCTACACGACGGGGAGTCAGGCAACTATGGATGAACGAAATAGACAGATCGCTGAGATAGGTGCCT
CACTGATTAAGCATTGGTAACTGTCAGACCAAGTTTACTCATATATACTTTAGATTGATT
[38 nt withheld, positions 1041-1078]
A
[37 nt withheld, positions 1080-1116]
ATTTTGTTAAAATTCGCGTTAAATTTTTGTTAAATCAGCTCATTTTTTAACCAATAGGCCGAAATCGGCA
AAATCCCTTATAAATCAAAAGAATAGCCCGAGATAGGGT
[37 nt withheld, positions 1226-1262]
AAAGAACGTGGACTCCAACGTCAAAGG
[141 nt withheld, positions 1290-1430]
G
[125 nt withheld, positions 1432-1556]
AAAGGATCTAGGTGAAGATCCTTTTTGATAATCTCATGACCAAAATCCCTTAACGTGAGTTTTCGTTCCA
CTGAGCGTCAGACCCCGTAGAAAAGATCAAAGGATCTTCTTGAGATCCTTTTTTTCTGCGCGTAATCTGC
TGCTTGCAAACAAAAAAACCACCGCTACCAGCGGTGGTTTGTTTGCCGGATCAAGAGCTACCAACTCTTT
TTCCGAAGGTAACTGGCTTCAGCAGAGCGCAGATACCAAATACTGTCCTTCTAGTGTAGCCGTAGTTAGG
CCACCACTTCAAGAACTCTGTAGCACCGCCTACATACCTCGCTCTGCTAATCCTGTTACCAGTGGCTGCT
GCCAGTGGCGATAAGTCGTGTCTTACCGGGTTGGACTCAAGACGATAGTTACCGGATAAGGCGCAGCGGT
CGGGCTGAACGGGGGGTTCGTGCACACAGCCCAGCTTGGAGCGAACGACCTACACCGAACTGAGATACCT
ACAGCGTGAGCTATGAGAAAGCGCCACGCTTCCCGAAGGGAGAAAGGCGGACAGGTATCCGGTAAGCGGC
AGGGTCGGAACAGGAGAGCGCACGAGGGAGCTTCCAGGGGGAAACGCCTGGTATCTTTATAGTCCTGTCG
GGTTTCGCCACCTCTGACTTGAGCGTCGATTTTTGTGATGCTCGTCAGGGGGGCGGAGCCTATGGAAAAA
CGCCAGCAACGCGGCCTTTTTACGGTTCCTGGCCTTTTGCTGGCCTTTTGCTCACATGTTCTTTCCTGCG
TTATCCCCTGATTCTGTGGATAACCGTATTACCGCCTTTGAGTGAGCTGATACCGCTCGCCGCAGCCGAA
CGACCGAGCGCAGCGAGTCAGTGAGCGAGGAAGCTATGGTGCACTCTCAGTACAATCTGCTCTGATGCCG
CATAGTTAAGCCAGTATACACTCCGCTATCGCTACGTGACTGGGTCATGGCTGCGCCCCGACACCCGCCA
ACACCCGCTGACGCGCCCTGACGGGCTTGTCTGCTCCCGGCATCCGCTTACAGACAAGCTGTGACCGTCT
CCGGGAGCTGCATGTGTCAGAGGTTTTCACCGTCATCACCGAAACGCGCGAGGCAGCTGCGGTAAAGCTC
ATCAGCGTGGTCGTGCAGCGATTCACAGATGTCTGCCTGTTCATCCGCGTCCAGCTCGTTGAGTTTCTCC
AGAAGCGTTAATGTCTGGCTTCTGATAAAGCGGGCCATGTTAAGGGCGGTTTTTTCCTGTTTGGTCACTG
ATGCCTCCGTGTAAGGGGGATTTCTGTTCATGGGGGTAATGATACCGATGAAACGAGAGAGGATGCTCAC
GATACGGGTTACTGATGATGAACATGCCCGGTTACTGGAACGTTGTGAGGGTAAACAACTGGCGGTATGG
ATGCGGCGGGACCAGAGAAAAATCACTCAGGGTCAATGCCAGCCGAACGCCAGCAAGACGTAGCCCAGCG
CGTCGGCCGCCATGCCGGCGATAATGGCCTGCTTCTCGCCGAAACGTTTGGTGGCGGGACCAGTGACGAA
GGCTTGAGCGAGGGCGTGCAAGATTCCGAATACCGCAAGCGACAGGCCGATCATCGTCGCGCTCCAGCGA
AAGCGGTCCTCGCCGAAAATGACCCAGAGCGCTGCCGGCACCTGTCCTACGAGTTGCATGATAAAGAAGA
CAGTCATAAGTGCGGCGACGATAGTCATGCCCCGCGCCCACCGGAAGGAGCTGACTGGGTTGAAGGCTCT
CAAGGGCATCGGTCGAGATCCCGGTGCCTAATGAGTGAGCTAACTTACATTAATTGCGTTGCGCTCACTG
CCCGCTTTCCAGTCGGGAAACCTGTCGTGCCAGCTGCATTAATGAATCGGCCAACGCGCGGGGAGAGGCG
GTTTGCGTATTGGGCGCCAGGGTGGTTTTTCTTTTCACCAGTGAGACGGGCAACAGCTGATTGCCCTTCA
CCGCCTGGCCCTGAGAGAGTTGCAGCAAGCGGTCCACGCTGGTTTGCCCCAGCAGGCGAAAATCCTGTTT
GATGGTGGTTAACGGCGGGATATAACATGAGCTGTCTTCGGTATCGTCGTATCCCACTACCGAGATATCC
GCACCAACGCGCAGCCCGGACTCGGTAATGGCGCGCATTGCGCCCAGCGCCATCTGATCGTTGGCAACCA
GCATCGCAGTGGGAACGATGCCCTCATTCAGCATTTGCATGGTTTGTTGAAAACCGGACATGGCACTCCA
GTCGCCTTCCCGTTCCGCTATCGGCTGAATTTGATTGCGAGTGAGATATTTATGCCAGCCAGCCAGACGC
AGACGCGCCGAGACAGAACTTAATGGGCCCGCTAACAGCGCGATTTGCTGGTGACCCAATGCGACCAGAT
GCTCCACGCCCAGTCGCGTACCGTCTTCATGGGAGAAAATAATACTGTTGATGGGTGTCTGGTCAGAGAC
ATCAAGAAATAACGCCGGAACATTAGTGCAGGCAGCTTCCACAGCAATGGCATCCTGGTCATCCAGCGGA
TAGTTAATGATCAGCCCACTGACGCGTTGCGCGAGAAGATTGTGCACCGCCGCTTTACAGGCTTCGACGC
CGCTTCGTTCTACCATCGACACCACCACGCTGGCACCCAGTTGATCGGCGCGAGATTTAATCGCCGCGAC
AATTTGCGACGGCGCGTGCAGGGCCAGACTGGAGGTGGCAACGCCAATCAGCAACGACTGTTTGCCCGCC
AGTTGTTGTGCCACGCGGTTGGGAATGTAATTCAGCTCCGCCATCGCCGCTTCCACTTTTTCCCGCGTTT
TCGCAGAAACGTGGCTGGCCTGGTTCACCACGCGGGAAACGGTCTGATAAGAGACACCGGCATACTCTGC
GACATCGTATAACGTTACTGGTTTCACATTCACCACCCTGAATTGACTCTCTTCCGGGCGCTATCATGCC
ATACCGCGAAAGGTTTTGCGCCATTCGATGGTGTCCGGGATCTCGACGCTCTCCCTTATGCGACTCCTGC
ATTAGGAAGCAGCCCAGTAGTAGGTTGAGGCCGTTGAGCACCGCCGCCGCAAGGAATGGTGCATGCCGGC
ATGCCGCCCTTTCGTCTTCAAGAATTAATTCCCAATTCCCCAGGCATCAAATAAAACGAAAGGCTCAGTC
GAAAGACTGGGCCTTTCGTTTTATCTGTTGTTTGTCGGTGAACGCTCTCCTGAGTAGGACAAATCCGCCG
GGAGCGGATTTGAACGTTGCGAAGCAACGGCCCGGAGGGTGGCGGGCAGGACGCCCGCCATAAACTGCCA
GGAATTAATTCCCCAGGCATCAAATAAAACGAAAGGCTCAGTCGAAAGACTGGGCCTTTCGTTTTATCTG
TTGTTTGTCGGTGAACGCTCTCCTGAGTAGGACAAATCCGCCGGGAGCGGATTTGAACGTTGCGAAGCAA
CGGCCCGGAGGGTGGCGGGCAGGACGCCCGCCATAAACTGCCAGGAATTAATTCCCCAGGCATCAAATAA
AACGAAAGGCTCAGTCGAAAGACTGGGCCTTTCGTTTTATCTGTTGTTTGTCGGTGAACGCTCTCCTGAG
TAGGACAAATCCGCCGGGAGCGGATTTGAACGTTGCGAAGCAACGGCCCGGAGGGTGGCGGGCAGGACGC
CCGCCATAAACTGCCAGGAATTAATTCCCCAGGCATCAAATAAAACGAAAGGCTCAGTCGAAAGACTGGG
CCTTTCGTTTTATCTGTTGTTTGTCGGTGAACGCTCTCCTGAGTAGGACAAATCCGCCGGGAGCGGATTT
GAACGTTGCGAAGCAACGGCCCGGAGGGTGGCGGGCAGGACGCCCGCCATAAACTGCCAGGAATTAATTC
CCCAGGCATCAAATAAAACGAAAGGCTCAGTCGAAAGACTGGGCCTTTCGTTTTATCTGTTGTTTGTCGG
TGAACGCTCTCCTGAGTAGGACAAATCCGCCGGGAGCGGATTTGAACGTTGCGAAGCAACGGCCCGGAGG
GTGGCGGGCAGGACGCCCGCCATAAACTGCCAGGAATTGGGGATCGGAATTAATTCCCGGTTTAAACCGG
GGATCTCGATCCCGCGAAATTAATACGACTCACTATAGGGGAATTGTGAGCGGATAACAATTCCCCTCTA
GAAATAATTTTGTTTAACTTTAAGAAGGAGATATACATATGGCTGAACTGTATGTGAAACCGGGTAACAA
AGAACGTGGCTGGAATGATCCGCCGCAGTTTAGTTATGGCCTGCAGACCCAAGCGGGCGGTCCGCGTCGC
TCCCTGCTGACGAAACGTGTCGCAGCACCGCAAGATGGTTCTCCGCGCGTGCCGGCCTCAGAAACCTCGC
CGGGTCCGCCGCCGATGGGTCCGCCGCCGCCGAGCTCTAAAGCACCGCGTAGCTGCATCACGGGAGATGC
ACTAGTTGCCCTACCCGAGGGCGAGTCGGTACGCATCGCCGACATCGTGCCGGGTGCGCGGCCCAACAGT
GACAACGCCATCGACCTGAAAGTCCTTGACCGGCATGGCAATCCCGTGCTCGCCGACCGGCTGTTCCACT
CCGGCGAGCATCCGGTGTACACGGTGCGTACGGTCGAAGGTCTGCGTGTGACGGGCACCGCGAACCACCC
GTTGTTGTGTTTGGTCGACGTCGCCGGGGTGCCGACCCTGCTGTGGAAGCTGATCGACGAAATCAAGCCG
GGCGATTACGCGGTGATTCAACGCAGCGCATTCAGCGTCGACTGTGCAGGTTTTGCCCGCGGAAAACCCG
AATTTGCGCCCACAACCTACACAGTCGGCGTCCCTGGACTGGTGCGTTTCTTGGAAGCACACCACCGAGA
CCCGGACGCCCAAGCTATCGCCGACGAGCTGACCGACGGGCGGTTCTACTACGCGAAAGTCGCCAGTGTC
ACCGACGCCGGCGTGCAGCCGGTGTATAGCCTTCGTGTCGACACGGCAGACCACGCGTTTATCACGAACG
GGTTCGTCAGCCACGCTACTGGCCTCACCGGTCTGAACTCAGGCCTCACGACAAATCCTGGTGTATCCGC
TTGGCAGGTCAACACAGCTTATACTGCGGGACAATTGGTCACATATAACGGCAAGACGTATAAATGTTTG
CAGCCCCACACCTCCTTGGCAGGATGGGAACCATCCAACGTTCCTGCCTTGTGGCAGCTTCAATGACTGC
AGGAAGGGGATCCGGCTGCTAACAAAGCCCGAAAGGAAGCTGAGTTGGCTGCTGCCACCGCTGAGCAATA
ACTAGCATAACCCCTTGGGGCCTCTAAACGGGTCTTGAGGGGTTTTTTGCTGAAAGGAGGAACTATATCC
GGAT
