>Addgene plasmid #49816 | hSRAP.TWIN1.a13-87 | addgene partial sequence | sequence record 77391 | T7 5'-TAATACGACTCACTATAGGG-3'
TTTGTTTAACTTTAAGAAGGAGATATACATATGGCTGAACTGTATGTGAAACCGGGTAACAAAGAACGTG
GCTGGAATGATCCGCCGCAGTTTAGTTATGGCCTGCAGACCCAAGCGGGCGGTCCGCGTCGCTCCCTGCT
GACGAAACGTGTCGCAGCACCGCAAGATGGTTCTCCGCGCGTGCCGGCCTCAGAAACCTCGCCGGGTCCG
CCGCCGATGGGTCCGCCGCCGCCGAGCTCTAAAGCACCGCGTAGCTGCATCACGGGAGATGCACTAGTTG
CCCTACCCGAGGGCGAGTCGGTACGCATCGCCGACATCGTGCCGGGTGCGCGGCCCAACAGTGACAACGC
CATCGACCTGAAAGTCCTTGACCGGCATGGCAATCCCGTGCTCGCCGACCGGCTGTTCCACTCCGGCGAG
CATCCGGTGTACACGGTGCGTACGGTCGAAGGTCTGCGTGTGACGGGCACCGCGAACCACCCGTTGTTGT
GTTTGGTCGACGTCGCCGGGGTGCCGACCCTGCTGTGGAAGCTGATCGACGAAATCAAGCCGGGCGATTA
CGCGGTGATTCAACGCAGCGCATTCAGCGTCGACTGTGCAGGTTTTGCCCGCGGGAAACCCGAATTTGCG
CCCACAACCTACACAGTCGGCGTCCCTGGACTGGTGCGTTTCTTGGAAGCACACCACCGAGACCCGGACG
CCCAAGCTATCGCCGACGAGCTGACCGACGGGCGGTTCTACTACGCGAAAGTCGCCAGTGTCACCGACGC
CGGCGTGCAGCCGGTGTATAGCCTTCGTGTCGAC
